>Addgene plasmid #99847 | pHL-avitag3 | addgene full sequence | sequence record 191057 | Addgene NGS Result
GTCGACATTGATTATTGACTAGTTATTAATAGTAATCAATTACGGGGTCATTAGTTCATAGCCCATATAT
GGAGTTCCGCGTTACATAACTTACGGTAAATGGCCCGCCTGGCTGACCGCCCAACGACCCCCGCCCATTG
ACGTCAATAATGACGTATGTTCCCATAGTAACGCCAATAGGGACTTTCCATTGACGTCAATGGGTGGAGT
ATTTACGGTAAACTGCCCACTTGGCAGTACATCAAGTGTATCATATGCCAAGTACGCCCCCTATTGACGT
CAATGACGGTAAATGGCCCGCCTGGCATTATGCCCAGTACATGACCTTATGGGACTTTCCTACTTGGCAG
TACATCTACGTATTAGTCATCGCTATTACCATGGTCGAGGTGAGCCCCACGTTCTGCTTCACTCTCCCCA
TCTCCCCCCCCTCCCCACCCCCAATTTTGTATTTATTTATTTTTTAATTATTTTGTGCAGCGATGGGGGC
GGGGGGGGGGGGGGGGCGCGCGCCAGGCGGGGCGGGGCGGGGCGAGGGGCGGGGCGGGGCGAGGCGGAGA
GGTGCGGCGGCAGCCAATCAGAGCGGCGCGCTCCGAAAGTTTCCTTTTATGGCGAGGCGGCGGCGGCGGC
GGCCCTATAAAAAGCGAAGCGCGCGGCGGGCGGGAGTCGCTGCGCGCTGCCTTCGCCCCGTGCCCCGCTC
CGCCGCCGCCTCGCGCCGCCCGCCCCGGCTCTGACTGACCGCGTTACTCCCACAGGTGAGCGGGCGGGAC
GGCCCTTCTCCTCCGGGCTGTAATTAGCGCTTGGTTTAATGACGGCTTGTTTCTTTTCTGTGGCTGCGTG
AAAGCCTTGAGGGGCTCCGGGAGGGCCCTTTGTGCGGGGGGAGCGGCTCGGGGGGTGCGTGCGTGTGTGT
GTGCGTGGGGAGCGCCGCGTGCGGCTCCGCGCTGCCCGGCGGCTGTGAGCGCTGCGGGCGCGGCGCGGGG
CTTTGTGCGCTCCGCAGTGTGCGCGAGGGGAGCGCGGCCGGGGGCGGTGCCCCGCGGTGCGGGGGGGGCT
GCGAGGGGAACAAAGGCTGCGTGCGGGGTGTGTGCGTGGGGGGGTGAGCAGGGGGTGTGGGCGCGTCGGT
CGGGCTGCAACCCCCCCTGCACCCCCCTCCCCGAGTTGCTGAGCACGGCCCGGCTTCGGGTGCGGGGCTC
CGTACGGGGCGTGGCGCGGGGCTCGCCGTGCCGGGCGGGGGGTGGCGGCAGGTGGGGGTGCCGGGCGGGG
CGGGGCCGCCTCGGGCCGGGGAGGGCTCGGGGGAGGGGCGCGGCGGCCCCCGGAGCGCCGGCGGCTGTCG
AGGCGCGGCGAGCCGCAGCCATTGCCTTTTATGGTAATCGTGCGAGAGGGCGCAGGGACTTCCTTTGTCC
CAAATCTGTGCGGAGCCGAAATCTGGGAGGCGCCGCCGCACCCCCTCTAGCGGGCGCGGGGCGAAGCGGT
GCGGCGCCGGCAGGAAGGAAATGGGCGGGGAGGGCCTTCGTGCGTCGCCGCGCCGCCGTCCCCTTCTCCC
TCTCCAGCCTCGGGGCTGTCCGCGGGGGGACGGCTGCCTTCGGGGGGGACGGGGCAGGGCGGGGTTCGGC
TTCTGGCGTGTGACCGGCGGCTCTAGAGCCTCTGCTAACCATGTTCATGCCTTCTTCTTTTTCCTACAGC
TCCTGGGCAACGTGCTGGTTATTGTGCTGTCTCATCATTTTGGCAAAGAATTGCGGCCGTCTCAGGCCGA
ATTCAAGCTTGCCACCATGGGGATCCTTCCCAGCCCTGGGATGCCTGCGCTGCTCTCCCTCGTGAGCCTT
CTCTCCGTGCTGCTGATGGGTTGCGTAGCTGAAACCGGTTCGATAGTTTTAGAGCCTATCTATTGGAATT
CCTCGAACTCCAAATTTCTACCTGGACAAGGACTGGTACTATACCCACAGATAGGAGACAAATTGGATAT
TATTTGCCCCAAAGTGGACTCTAAAACTGTTGGCCAGTATGAATATTATAAAGTTTATATGGTTGATAAA
GACCAAGCAGACAGATGCACTATTAAGAAGGAAAATACCCCTCTCCTCAACTGTGCCAAACCGGACCAAG
ATATCAAATTCACCATCAAGTTTCAAGAATTCAGCCCTAACCTCTGGGGTCTAGAATTTCAGAAGAACAA
AGATTATTACATTATATCTACATCAAATGGGTCTTTGGAGGGCCTGGATAACCAGGAGGGAGGGGTGTGC
CAGACAAGAGCCATGAAGATCCTCATGAAAGTTGGACAAGATGGTACCGGAGGTTCCGGTGGTTCCGGTC
TGAATGATATCTTTGAAGCTCAGAAGATTGAATGGCATGAAGGACGTACCAAGCACCACCATCACCATCA
CTAATGATCACTCGAGACTAGTATCGCGATAATTCACTCCTCAGGTGCAGGCTGCCTATCAGAAGGTGGT
GGCTGGTGTGGCCAATGCCCTGGCTCACAAATACCACTGAGATCTTTTTCCCTCTGCCAAAAATTATGGG
GACATCATGAAGCCCCTTGAGCATCTGACTTCTGGCTAATAAAGGAAATTTATTTTCATTGCAATAGTGT
GTTGGAATTTTTTGTGTCTCTCACTCGGAAGGACATATGGGAGGGCAAATCATTTAAAACATCAGAATGA
GTATTTGGTTTAGAGTTTGGCAACATATGCCCATATGCTGGCTGCCATGAACAAAGGTTGGCTATAAAGA
GGTCATCAGTATATGAAACAGCCCCCTGCTGTCCATTCCTTATTCCATAGAAAAGCCTTGACTTGAGGTT
AGATTTTTTTTATATTTTGTTTTGTGTTATTTTTTTCTTTAACATCCCTAAAATTTTCCTTACATGTTTT
ACTAGCCAGATTTTTCCTCCTCTCCTGACTACTCCCAGTCATAGCTGTCCCTCTTCTCTTATGGAGATCC
CTCGACCTGCAGCCCAAGCTTGGCGTAATCATGGTCATAGCTGTTTCCTGTGTGAAATTGTTATCCGCTC
ACAATTCCACACAACATACGAGCCGGAAGCATAAAGTGTAAAGCCTGGGGTGCCTAATGAGTGAGCTAAC
TCACATTAATTGCGTTGCGCTCACTGCCCGCTTTCCAGTCGGGAAACCTGTCGTGCCAGCGGATCGATCC
GCTGCATTAATGAATCGGCCAACGCGCGGGGAGAGGCGGTTTGCGTATTGGGCGCTCTTCCGCTTCCTCG
CTCACTGACTCGCTGCGCTCGGTCGTTCGGCTGCGGCGAGCGGTATCAGCTCACTCAAAGGCGGTAATAC
GGTTATCCACAGAATCAGGGGATAACGCAGGAAAGAACATGTGAGCAAAAGGCCAGCAAAAGGCCAGGAA
CCGTAAAAAGGCCGCGTTGCTGGCGTTTTTCCATAGGCTCCGCCCCCCTGACGAGCATCACAAAAATCGA
CGCTCAAGTCAGAGGTGGCGAAACCCGACAGGACTATAAAGATACCAGGCGTTTCCCCCTGGAAGCTCCC
TCGTGCGCTCTCCTGTTCCGACCCTGCCGCTTACCGGATACCTGTCCGCCTTTCTCCCTTCGGGAAGCGT
GGCGCTTTCTCATAGCTCACGCTGTAGGTATCTCAGTTCGGTGTAGGTCGTTCGCTCCAAGCTGGGCTGT
GTGCACGAACCCCCCGTTCAGCCCGACCGCTGCGCCTTATCCGGTAACTATCGTCTTGAGTCCAACCCGG
TAAGACACGACTTATCGCCACTGGCAGCAGCCACTGGTAACAGGATTAGCAGAGCGAGGTATGTAGGCGG
TGCTACAGAGTTCTTGAAGTGGTGGCCTAACTACGGCTACACTAGAAGAACAGTATTTGGTATCTGCGCT
CTGCTGAAGCCAGTTACCTTCGGAAAAAGAGTTGGTAGCTCTTGATCCGGCAAACAAACCACCGCTGGTA
GCGGTGGTTTTTTTGTTTGCAAGCAGCAGATTACGCGCAGAAAAAAAGGATCTCAAGAAGATCCTTTGAT
CTTTTCTACGGGGTCTGACGCTCAGTGGAACGAAAACTCACGTTAAGGGATTTTGGTCATGAGATTATCA
AAAAGGATCTTCACCTAGATCCTTTTAAATTAAAAATGAAGTTTTAAATCAATCTAAAGTATATATGAGT
AAACTTGGTCTGACAGTTACCAATGCTTAATCAGTGAGGCACCTATCTCAGCGATCTGTCTATTTCGTTC
ATCCATAGTTGCCTGACTCCCCGTCGTGTAGATAACTACGATACGGGAGGGCTTACCATCTGGCCCCAGT
GCTGCAATGATACCGCGAGACCCACGCTCACCGGCTCCAGATTTATCAGCAATAAACCAGCCAGCCGGAA
GGGCCGAGCGCAGAAGTGGTCCTGCAACTTTATCCGCCTCCATCCAGTCTATTAATTGTTGCCGGGAAGC
TAGAGTAAGTAGTTCGCCAGTTAATAGTTTGCGCAACGTTGTTGCCATTGCTACAGGCATCGTGGTGTCA
CGCTCGTCGTTTGGTATGGCTTCATTCAGCTCCGGTTCCCAACGATCAAGGCGAGTTACATGATCCCCCA
TGTTGTGCAAAAAAGCGGTTAGCTCCTTCGGTCCTCCGATCGTTGTCAGAAGTAAGTTGGCCGCAGTGTT
ATCACTCATGGTTATGGCAGCACTGCATAATTCTCTTACTGTCATGCCATCCGTAAGATGCTTTTCTGTG
ACTGGTGAGTACTCAACCAAGTCATTCTGAGAATAGTGTATGCGGCGACCGAGTTGCTCTTGCCCGGCGT
CAATACGGGATAATACCGCGCCACATAGCAGAACTTTAAAAGTGCTCATCATTGGAAAACGTTCTTCGGG
GCGAAAACTCTCAAGGATCTTACCGCTGTTGAGATCCAGTTCGATGTAACCCACTCGTGCACCCAACTGA
TCTTCAGCATCTTTTACTTTCACCAGCGTTTCTGGGTGAGCAAAAACAGGAAGGCAAAATGCCGCAAAAA
AGGGAATAAGGGCGACACGGAAATGTTGAATACTCATACTCTTCCTTTTTCAATATTATTGAAGCATTTA
TCAGGGTTATTGTCTCATGAGCGGATACATATTTGAATGTATTTAGAAAAATAAACAAATAGGGGTTCCG
CGCACATTTCCCCGAAAAGTGCCACCTGG
Features (pLannotate 1.2.2; 14 found; start..end, strand, type, name):
      4..383     +  enhancer       CMV enhancer: human cytomegalovirus immediate early enhancer
    385..662     +  promoter       chicken β-actin promoter: No description available
    663..1679    +  intron         chimeric intron: chimera between introns from chicken β-actin and rabbit β-globin
   1677..1775    +  CDS            HBB (fragment): HBB_LEPEU - Experimental evidence at protein level: Swiss-Prot protein existence level 1. Involved in oxygen transport from the lung to the various peripheral tissues. From Lepus europaeus (European hare).
   1818..2315    +  CDS            Efnb2 (fragment): EFNB2_MOUSE - Also known as Elf2, Epl5, Eplg5, Htkl, Lerk5. Experimental evidence at protein level: Swiss-Prot protein existence level 1. Cell surface transmembrane ligand for Eph receptors, a family of receptor tyrosine kinases which are crucial for migration, repulsion and adhesion during neuronal, vascular and epithelial development. Binds promiscuously Eph receptors residing on adjacent cells, leading to contact-dependent bidirectional signaling into neighboring cells. The signaling pathway downstream of the receptor is referred to as forward signaling while the signaling pathway downstrea
   2413..2487    +  CDS            HBB (fragment): HBB_PONPY - Experimental evidence at transcript level: Swiss-Prot protein existence level 2. Involved in oxygen transport from the lung to the various peripheral tissues. From Pongo pygmaeus (Bornean orangutan).
   2558..2613    +  polyA_signal   β-globin poly(A) signal: rabbit β-globin polyadenylation signal (Gil and Proudfoot, 1987)
   2998..3014    -  protein_bind   lac operator: The lac repressor binds to the lac operator to inhibit transcription in E. coli. This inhibition can be relieved by adding lactose or isopropyl-β-D-thiogalactopyranoside (IPTG). lac repressor encoded by lacI
   3022..3052    -  promoter       lac promoter: promoter for the E. coli lac operon
   3067..3088    -  protein_bind   CAP binding site: CAP binding activates transcription in the presence of cAMP. E. coli catabolite activator protein
   3104..3205    -  CDS            lacI (fragment): LACI_ECOLI - Experimental evidence at protein level: Swiss-Prot protein existence level 1. Repressor of the lactose operon. Binds allolactose as an inducer. From Escherichia coli (strain K12).
   3388..3976    -  rep_origin     ori: high-copy-number ColE1/pMB1/pBR322/pUC origin of replication
   4147..5007    -  CDS            AmpR: β-lactamase; bla; confers resistance to ampicillin, carbenicillin, and related antibiotics
   5008..5112    -  promoter       AmpR promoter: bla
