[The description below was written by a language model from this plasmid's Addgene catalogue record and pLannotate feature annotations shown in this document.]
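Description:
pHL-avitag3 is a mammalian expression plasmid of about 5.1 kb built on the pCAG.I-SceI backbone. It is designed to produce secreted proteins carrying a C-terminal Avi tag, the short peptide recognised by the BirA biotin ligase for site-specific biotinylation. It is maintained in E. coli through a high-copy ColE1/pUC-type origin and selected with ampicillin via the β-lactamase gene and its own promoter. Remnants of the lac promoter/operator region and a lacI fragment are also annotated in the bacterial portion of the backbone and have no evident role in the mammalian cassette.

Expression is driven by the composite CAG arrangement: the CMV immediate-early enhancer, the chicken β-actin promoter and a chimeric β-actin/β-globin intron. The transcript is terminated by the rabbit β-globin polyadenylation signal. The short HBB fragments flanking the insert are most likely β-globin exon remnants belonging to this cassette.

The insert sits between retained AgeI and KpnI sites, so it can be exchanged for another coding sequence placed in frame with the vector's secretion signal and tag. Neither the signal peptide nor the Avi tag was picked up as a feature in the table, so their presence rests on the catalogue description.

The identity of the insert is recorded inconsistently. The catalogue names it ephrin B2 of human origin but links it to the EPHB2 receptor gene, whereas the annotation matches a roughly 500 bp fragment to ephrin-B2 (best hit to the mouse protein). This supports the ligand rather than the receptor, and only part of it, though which region is not stated. The construct is typically used for transient high-level production of secreted, biotinylatable protein, suitable for immobilisation on or multimerisation with streptavidin.
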