Addgene plasmid #99847: pHL-avitag3
Purpose: mammalian expression with secretive signal and avi tag for biotinylation
Depositing lab: Edith Yvonne Jones. Depositing organization: University of Oxford. Publication: A time- and cost-efficient system for high-level protein production in mammalian cells. Aricescu AR, Lu W, Jones EY. Acta Crystallogr D Biol Crystallogr. 2006 Oct;62(Pt 10):1243-50. Epub 2006 Sep 19. 10.1107/S0907444906029799 PubMed 17001101.
Backbone
  Vector backbone: pCAG.I-SceI
  Vector type: Mammalian Expression
Growth in bacteria
  Bacterial resistance: Ampicillin, 100 μg/mL
  Growth temperature: 37°C
  Growth strain: DH5alpha
  Copy number: High Copy
Gene/Insert
  Gene/Insert name: ephrin b2
  Species: H. sapiens (human)
  Entrez Gene: EPHB2 (a.k.a. BDPLT22, CAPB, DRT, EK5, EPHT3, ERK, Hek5, PCBC, Tyro5)
  Tag / fusion protein: Avi (C terminal on insert)
  Cloning method: Restriction Enzyme; 5′ cloning site AgeI (not destroyed); 3′ cloning site KpnI (not destroyed)
  Sequencing primers: 5′ CTCTAGAGCCTCTGCTAAC; 3′ CTCGAGTGATCATTAGTGAT
Terms and licenses: Academic/Nonprofit Terms; Industry Terms: Not Available to Industry
How to cite: pHL-avitag3 was a gift from Edith Yvonne Jones (Addgene plasmid # 99847 ; http://n2t.net/addgene:99847 ; RRID:Addgene_99847)
